>Addgene plasmid #172100 | pCMV-EGFP-eDHFR(69K6)-MCS | addgene full sequence | sequence record 340527 | Addgene NGS Result
GACTCTGGGGTTCGAAATGACCGACCAAGCGACGCCCAACCTGCCATCACGAGATTTCGATTCCACCGCC
GCCTTCTATGAAAGGTTGGGCTTCGGAATCGTTTTCCGGGACGCCGGCTGGATGATCCTCCAGCGCGGGG
ATCTCATGCTGGAGTTCTTCGCCCACCCTAGGGGGAGGCTAACTGAAACACGGAAGGAGACAATACCGGA
AGGAACCCGCGCTATGACGGCAATAAAAAGACAGAATAAAACGCACGGTGTTGGGTCGTTTGTTCATAAA
CGCGGGGTTCGGTCCCAGGGCTGGCACTCTGTCGATACCCCACCGAGACCCCATTGGGGCCAATACGCCC
GCGTTTCTTCCTTTTCCCCACCCCACCCCCCAAGTTCGGGTGAAGGCCCAGGGCTCGCAGCCAACGTCGG
GGCGGCAGGCCCTGCCATAGCCTCAGGTTACTCATATATACTTTAGATTGATTTAAAACTTCATTTTTAA
TTTAAAAGGATCTAGGTGAAGATCCTTTTTGATAATCTCATGACCAAAATCCCTTAACGTGAGTTTTCGT
TCCACTGAGCGTCAGACCCCGTAGAAAAGATCAAAGGATCTTCTTGAGATCCTTTTTTTCTGCGCGTAAT
CTGCTGCTTGCAAACAAAAAAACCACCGCTACCAGCGGTGGTTTGTTTGCCGGATCAAGAGCTACCAACT
CTTTTTCCGAAGGTAACTGGCTTCAGCAGAGCGCAGATACCAAATACTGTTCTTCTAGTGTAGCCGTAGT
TAGGCCACCACTTCAAGAACTCTGTATCACCGCCTACATACCTCGCTCTGCTAATCCTGTTACCAGTGGC
TGCTGCCAGTGGCGATAAGTCGTGTCTTACCGGGTTGGACTCAAGACGATAGTTACCGGATAAGGCGCAG
CGGTCGGGCTGAACGGGGGGTTCGTGCACACAGCCCAGCTTGGAGCGAACGACCTACACCGAACTGAGAT
ACCTACAGCGTGAGCTATGAGAAAGCGCCACGCTTCCCGAAGGGAGAAAGGCGGACAGGTATCCGGTAAG
CGGCAGGGTCGGAACAGGAGAGCGCACGAGGGAGCTTCCAGGGGGAAACGCCTGGTATCTTTATAGTCCT
GTCGGGTTTCGCCACCTCTGACTTGAGCGTCGATTTTTGTGATGCTCGTCAGGGGGGCGGAGCCTATGGA
AAAACGCCAGCAACGCGGCCTTTTTACGGTTCCTGGCCTTTTGCTGGCCTTTTGCTCACATGTTCTTTCC
TGCGTTATCCCCTGATTCTGTGGATAACCGTATTACCGCCATGCATTAGTTATTAATAGTAATCAATTAC
GGGGTCATTAGTTCATAGCCCATATATGGAGTTCCGCGTTACATAACTTACGGTAAATGGCCCGCCTGGC
TGACCGCCCAACGACCCCCGCCCATTGACGTCAATAATGACGTATGTTCCCATAGTAACGCCAATAGGGA
CTTTCCATTGACGTCAATGGGTGGAGTATTTACGGTAAACTGCCCACTTGGCAGTACATCAAGTGTATCA
TATGCCAAGTACGCCCCCTATTGACGTCAATGACGGTAAATGGCCCGCCTGGCATTATGCCCAGTACATG
ACCTTATGGGACTTTCCTACTTGGCAGTACATCTACGTATTAGTCATCGCTATTACCATGGTGATGCGGT
TTTGGCAGTACATCAATGGGCGTGGATAGCGGTTTGACTCACGGGGATTTCCAAGTCTCCACCCCATTGA
CGTCAATGGGAGTTTGTTTTGGCACCAAAATCAACGGGACTTTCCAAAATGTCGTAACAACTCCGCCCCA
TTGACGCAAATGGGCGGTAGGCGTGTACGGTGGGAGGTCTATATAAGCAGAGCTGGTTTAGTGAACCGTC
AGATCCGCTAGCGATCCACCGGTCGCCACCATGGTGAGCAAGGGCGAGGAGCTGTTCACCGGGGTGGTGC
CCATCCTGGTCGAGCTGGACGGCGACGTAAACGGCCACAAGTTCAGCGTGTCCGGCGAGGGCGAGGGCGA
TGCCACCTACGGCAAGCTGACCCTGAAGTTCATCTGCACCACCGGCAAGCTGCCCGTGCCCTGGCCCACC
CTCGTGACCACCCTGACCTACGGCGTGCAGTGCTTCAGCCGCTACCCCGACCACATGAAGCAGCACGACT
TCTTCAAGTCCGCCATGCCCGAAGGCTACGTCCAGGAGCGCACCATCTTCTTCAAGGACGACGGCAACTA
CAAGACCCGCGCCGAGGTGAAGTTCGAGGGCGACACCCTGGTGAACCGCATCGAGCTGAAGGGCATCGAC
TTCAAGGAGGACGGCAACATCCTGGGGCACAAGCTGGAGTACAACTACAACAGCCACAACGTCTATATCA
TGGCCGACAAGCAGAAGAACGGCATCAAGGTGAACTTCAAGATCCGCCACAACATCGAGGACGGCAGCGT
GCAGCTCGCCGACCACTACCAGCAGAACACCCCCATCGGCGACGGCCCCGTGCTGCTGCCCGACAACCAC
TACCTGAGCACCCAGTCCGCCCTGAGCAAAGACCCCAACGAGAAGCGCGATCACATGGTCCTGCTGGAGT
TCGTGACCGCCGCCGGGATCACTCTCGGCATGGACGAGCTGTACAAGTCTGGGTCCGCAGCCAGTAGCGC
CGGAAGTATGATCAGTCTGATTGCGGCGTTAGCGGTAGATCGCGTTATCGGCATGGAAAACGCCATGCCG
TGGAACCTGCCTGCCGATCTCGCCTGGTTTAAACGCAACACCTTAAATAAACCCGTGATTATGGGCCGCC
ATACCTGGGAATCAATCGGTCGTCCGTTGCCAGGACGCAAAAATATTATCCTCAGCAGTCAACCGGGTAC
GGACAAAAAAAAGAAAAAGAAAGATCGCGTAACGTGGGTGAAGTCGGTGGATGAAGCCATCGCGGCGTGT
GGTGACGTACCAGAAATCATGGTGATTGGCGGCGGTCGCGTTTATGAACAGTTCTTGCCAAAAGCGCAAA
AACTGTATCTGACGCATATCGACGCAGAAGTGGAAGGCGACACCCATTTCCCGGATTACGAGCCGGATGA
CTGGGAATCGGTATTCAGCGAATTCCACGATGCTGATGCGCAGAACTCTCACAGCTATTGCTTTGAGATT
CTGGAGCGGCGGAGTGCTGGTGGTAGTGCTGGTGGTAGTGCTGGTGGTAGTGCTGGTGGTAGTGCTGGTG
GTCCTCGAGCTCAAGCTTCGAATTCTGCAGTCGACGGTACCGCGGGCCCGGGATCCACCGGATCTAGATA
ACTGATCATAATCAGCCATACCACATTTGTAGAGGTTTTACTTGCTTTAAAAAACCTCCCACACCTCCCC
CTGAACCTGAAACATAAAATGAATGCAATTGTTGTTGTTAACTTGTTTATTGCAGCTTATAATGGTTACA
AATAAAGCAATAGCATCACAAATTTCACAAATAAAGCATTTTTTTCACTGCATTCTAGTTGTGGTTTGTC
CAAACTCATCAATGTATCTTAAGGCGTAAATTGTAAGCGTTAATATTTTGTTAAAATTCGCGTTAAATTT
TTGTTAAATCAGCTCATTTTTTAACCAATAGGCCGAAATCGGCAAAATCCCTTATAAATCAAAAGAATAG
ACCGAGATAGGGT
[37 nt withheld, positions 3654-3690]
AAAGAACGTGGACTCCAACGTCAAAGG
[49 nt withheld, positions 3718-3766]
T
[91 nt withheld, positions 3768-3858]
G
[124 nt withheld, positions 3860-3983]
CAGGTGGCACTTTTCGGGGAAATGTGCGCGGAACCCCTATTTGTTTATTTTTCTAAATACATTCAAATAT
GTATCCGCTCATGAGACAATAACCCTGATAAATGCTTCAATAATATTGAAAAAGGAAGAGTCCTGAGGCG
GAAAGAACCAGCTGTGGAATGTGTGTCAGTTAGGGTGTGGAAAGTCCCCAGGCTCCCCAGCAGGCAGAAG
TATGCAAAGCATGCATCTCAATTAGTCAGCAACCAGGTGTGGAAAGTCCCCAGGCTCCCCAGCAGGCAGA
AGTATGCAAAGCATGCATCTCAATTAGTCAGCAACCATAGTCCCGCCCCTAACTCCGCCCATCCCGCCCC
TAACTCCGCCCAGTTCCGCCCATTCTCCGCCCCATGGCTGACTAATTTTTTTTATTTATGCAGAGGCCGA
GGCCGCCTCGGCCTCTGAGCTATTCCAGAAGTAGTGAGGAGGCTTTTTTGGAGGCCTAGGCTTTTGCAAA
GATCGATCAAGAGACAGGATGAGGATCGTTTCGCATGATTGAACAAGATGGATTGCACGCAGGTTCTCCG
GCCGCTTGGGTGGAGAGGCTATTCGGCTATGACTGGGCACAACAGACAATCGGCTGCTCTGATGCCGCCG
TGTTCCGGCTGTCAGCGCAGGGGCGCCCGGTTCTTTTTGTCAAGACCGACCTGTCCGGTGCCCTGAATGA
ACTGCAAGACGAGGCAGCGCGGCTATCGTGGCTGGCCACGACGGGCGTTCCTTGCGCAGCTGTGCTCGAC
GTTGTCACTGAAGCGGGAAGGGACTGGCTGCTATTGGGCGAAGTGCCGGGGCAGGATCTCCTGTCATCTC
ACCTTGCTCCTGCCGAGAAAGTATCCATCATGGCTGATGCAATGCGGCGGCTGCATACGCTTGATCCGGC
TACCTGCCCATTCGACCACCAAGCGAAACATCGCATCGAGCGAGCACGTACTCGGATGGAAGCCGGTCTT
GTCGATCAGGATGATCTGGACGAAGAGCATCAGGGGCTCGCGCCAGCCGAACTGTTCGCCAGGCTCAAGG
CGAGCATGCCCGACGGCGAGGATCTCGTCGTGACCCATGGCGATGCCTGCTTGCCGAATATCATGGTGGA
AAATGGCCGCTTTTCTGGATTCATCGACTGTGGCCGGCTGGGTGTGGCGGACCGCTATCAGGACATAGCG
TTGGCTACCCGTGATATTGCTGAAGAGCTTGGCGGCGAATGGGCTGACCGCTTCCTCGTGCTTTACGGTA
TCGCCGCTCCCGATTCGCAGCGCATCGCCTTCTATCGCCTTCTTGACGAGTTCTTCTGAGCGG
Features (pLannotate 1.2.2; 15 found; start..end, strand, type, name):
     17..169     +  CDS            ble (fragment): BLE_KLEPN - Experimental evidence at protein level: Swiss-Prot protein existence level 1. Binding protein with a strong affinity to the bleomycin family of antibiotics. Binds to CL990; an antimitotic-antibiotic compound. From Klebsiella pneumoniae.
    228..275     +  polyA_signal   HSV TK poly(A) signal: herpes simplex virus thymidine kinase polyadenylation signal (Cole and Stacy, 1985)
    366..382     -  polyA_signal   bGH poly(A) signal (fragment): bovine growth hormone polyadenylation signal
    604..1192    +  rep_origin     ori: high-copy-number ColE1/pMB1/pBR322/pUC origin of replication
   1367..1670    +  enhancer       CMV enhancer: human cytomegalovirus immediate early enhancer
   1671..1874    +  promoter       CMV promoter: human cytomegalovirus (CMV) immediate early promoter
   1921..2637    +  CDS            EGFP: EGFP is a basic (constitutively fluorescent) green fluorescent protein published in 1996, derived from Aequorea victoria. It is reported to be a rapidly-maturing weak dimer with moderate acid sensitivity.
   2668..3162    +  CDS            ecDHFR: E. coli dihydrofolate reductase; folA
   3224..3276    +  misc_feature   MCS: multiple cloning site
   3293..3377    +  CDS            large T antigen (fragment): large T antigen from SV40 (simian virus 40)
   3400..3521    +  polyA_signal   SV40 poly(A) signal: SV40 polyadenylation signal
   3555..3983    -  rep_origin     f1 ori (sequence partly withheld): f1 bacteriophage origin of replication; arrow indicates direction of (+) strand synthesis
   4010..4114    +  promoter       AmpR promoter: bla
   4116..4473    +  promoter       SV40 promoter: SV40 enhancer and early promoter
   4508..5302    +  CDS            NeoR/KanR: aminoglycoside phosphotransferase from Tn5; aph(3')-II (or nptII); confers resistance to neomycin, kanamycin, and G418 (Geneticin®)
