>Addgene plasmid #172100 | pCMV-EGFP-eDHFR(69K6)-MCS | depositor full sequence | sequence record 347460 | pCMV-EGFP-eDHFR(69K6)-MCS sequence 5306 bps
CTGCCATCACGAGATTTCGATTCCACCGCCGCCTTCTATGAAAGGTTGGGCTTCGGAATCGTTTTCCGGG
ACGCCGGCTGGATGATCCTCCAGCGCGGGGATCTCATGCTGGAGTTCTTCGCCCACCCTAGGGGGAGGCT
AACTGAAACACGGAAGGAGACAATACCGGAAGGAACCCGCGCTATGACGGCAATAAAAAGACAGAATAAA
ACGCACGGTGTTGGGTCGTTTGTTCATAAACGCGGGGTTCGGTCCCAGGGCTGGCACTCTGTCGATACCC
CACCGAGACCCCATTGGGGCCAATACGCCCGCGTTTCTTCCTTTTCCCCACCCCACCCCCCAAGTTCGGG
TGAAGGCCCAGGGCTCGCAGCCAACGTCGGGGCGGCAGGCCCTGCCATAGCCTCAGGTTACTCATATATA
CTTTAGATTGATTTAAAACTTCATTTTTAATTTAAAAGGATCTAGGTGAAGATCCTTTTTGATAATCTCA
TGACCAAAATCCCTTAACGTGAGTTTTCGTTCCACTGAGCGTCAGACCCCGTAGAAAAGATCAAAGGATC
TTCTTGAGATCCTTTTTTTCTGCGCGTAATCTGCTGCTTGCAAACAAAAAAACCACCGCTACCAGCGGTG
GTTTGTTTGCCGGATCAAGAGCTACCAACTCTTTTTCCGAAGGTAACTGGCTTCAGCAGAGCGCAGATAC
CAAATACTGTCCTTCTAGTGTAGCCGTAGTTAGGCCACCACTTCAAGAACTCTGTAGCACCGCCTACATA
CCTCGCTCTGCTAATCCTGTTACCAGTGGCTGCTGCCAGTGGCGATAAGTCGTGTCTTACCGGGTTGGAC
TCAAGACGATAGTTACCGGATAAGGCGCAGCGGTCGGGCTGAACGGGGGGTTCGTGCACACAGCCCAGCT
TGGAGCGAACGACCTACACCGAACTGAGATACCTACAGCGTGAGCTATGAGAAAGCGCCACGCTTCCCGA
AGGGAGAAAGGCGGACAGGTATCCGGTAAGCGGCAGGGTCGGAACAGGAGAGCGCACGAGGGAGCTTCCA
GGGGGAAACGCCTGGTATCTTTATAGTCCTGTCGGGTTTCGCCACCTCTGACTTGAGCGTCGATTTTTGT
GATGCTCGTCAGGGGGGCGGAGCCTATGGAAAAACGCCAGCAACGCGGCCTTTTTACGGTTCCTGGCCTT
TTGCTGGCCTTTTGCTCACATGTTCTTTCCTGCGTTATCCCCTGATTCTGTGGATAACCGTATTACCGCC
ATGCATTAGTTATTAATAGTAATCAATTACGGGGTCATTAGTTCATAGCCCATATATGGAGTTCCGCGTT
ACATAACTTACGGTAAATGGCCCGCCTGGCTGACCGCCCAACGACCCCCGCCCATTGACGTCAATAATGA
CGTATGTTCCCATAGTAACGCCAATAGGGACTTTCCATTGACGTCAATGGGTGGAGTATTTACGGTAAAC
TGCCCACTTGGCAGTACATCAAGTGTATCATATGCCAAGTACGCCCCCTATTGACGTCAATGACGGTAAA
TGGCCCGCCTGGCATTATGCCCAGTACATGACCTTATGGGACTTTCCTACTTGGCAGTACATCTACGTAT
TAGTCATCGCTATTACCATGGTGATGCGGTTTTGGCAGTACATCAATGGGCGTGGATAGCGGTTTGACTC
ACGGGGATTTCCAAGTCTCCACCCCATTGACGTCAATGGGAGTTTGTTTTGGCACCAAAATCAACGGGAC
TTTCCAAAATGTCGTAACAACTCCGCCCCATTGACGCAAATGGGCGGTAGGCGTGTACGGTGGGAGGTCT
ATATAAGCAGAGCTGGTTTAGTGAACCGTCAGATCCGCTAGCGATCCACCGGTCGCCACCATGGTGAGCA
AGGGCGAGGAGCTGTTCACCGGGGTGGTGCCCATCCTGGTCGAGCTGGACGGCGACGTAAACGGCCACAA
GTTCAGCGTGTCCGGCGAGGGCGAGGGCGATGCCACCTACGGCAAGCTGACCCTGAAGTTCATCTGCACC
ACCGGCAAGCTGCCCGTGCCCTGGCCCACCCTCGTGACCACCCTGACCTACGGCGTGCAGTGCTTCAGCC
GCTACCCCGACCACATGAAGCAGCACGACTTCTTCAAGTCCGCCATGCCCGAAGGCTACGTCCAGGAGCG
CACCATCTTCTTCAAGGACGACGGCAACTACAAGACCCGCGCCGAGGTGAAGTTCGAGGGCGACACCCTG
GTGAACCGCATCGAGCTGAAGGGCATCGACTTCAAGGAGGACGGCAACATCCTGGGGCACAAGCTGGAGT
ACAACTACAACAGCCACAACGTCTATATCATGGCCGACAAGCAGAAGAACGGCATCAAGGTGAACTTCAA
GATCCGCCACAACATCGAGGACGGCAGCGTGCAGCTCGCCGACCACTACCAGCAGAACACCCCCATCGGC
GACGGCCCCGTGCTGCTGCCCGACAACCACTACCTGAGCACCCAGTCCGCCCTGAGCAAAGACCCCAACG
AGAAGCGCGATCACATGGTCCTGCTGGAGTTCGTGACCGCCGCCGGGATCACTCTCGGCATGGACGAGCT
GTACAAGTCTGGGTCCGCAGCCAGTAGCGCCGGAAGTATGATCAGTCTGATTGCGGCGTTAGCGGTAGAT
CGCGTTATCGGCATGGAAAACGCCATGCCGTGGAACCTGCCTGCCGATCTCGCCTGGTTTAAACGCAACA
CCTTAAATAAACCCGTGATTATGGGCCGCCATACCTGGGAATCAATCGGTCGTCCGTTGCCAGGACGCAA
AAATATTATCCTCAGCAGTCAACCGGGTACGGACAAAAAAAAGAAAAAGAAAGATCGCGTAACGTGGGTG
AAGTCGGTGGATGAAGCCATCGCGGCGTGTGGTGACGTACCAGAAATCATGGTGATTGGCGGCGGTCGCG
TTTATGAACAGTTCTTGCCAAAAGCGCAAAAACTGTATCTGACGCATATCGACGCAGAAGTGGAAGGCGA
CACCCATTTCCCGGATTACGAGCCGGATGACTGGGAATCGGTATTCAGCGAATTCCACGATGCTGATGCG
CAGAACTCTCACAGCTATTGCTTTGAGATTCTGGAGCGGCGGAGTGCTGGTGGTAGTGCTGGTGGTAGTG
CTGGTGGTAGTGCTGGTGGTAGTGCTGGTGGTCCTCGAGCTCAAGCTTCGAATTCTGCAGTCGACGGTAC
CGCGGGCCCGGGATCCACCGGATCTAGATAACTGATCATAATCAGCCATACCACATTTGTAGAGGTTTTA
CTTGCTTTAAAAAACCTCCCACACCTCCCCCTGAACCTGAAACATAAAATGAATGCAATTGTTGTTGTTA
ACTTGTTTATTGCAGCTTATAATGGTTACAAATAAAGCAATAGCATCACAAATTTCACAAATAAAGCATT
TTTTTCACTGCATTCTAGTTGTGGTTTGTCCAAACTCATCAATGTATCTTAACGCGTAAATTGTAAGCGT
TAATATTTTGTTAAAATTCGCGTTAAATTTTTGTTAAATCAGCTCATTTTTTAACCAATAGGCCGAAATC
GGCAAAATCCCTTATAAATCAAAAGAATAGACCGAGATAGGGT
[37 nt withheld, positions 3614-3650]
AAAGAACGTGGACTCCAACGTCAAAGG
[49 nt withheld, positions 3678-3726]
T
[91 nt withheld, positions 3728-3818]
G
[124 nt withheld, positions 3820-3943]
CAGGTGGCACTTTTCGGGGAAATGTGCGCGGAACCCCTATTTGTTTATTTTTCTAAATACATTCAAATAT
GTATCCGCTCATGAGACAATAACCCTGATAAATGCTTCAATAATATTGAAAAAGGAAGAGTCCTGAGGCG
GAAAGAACCAGCTGTGGAATGTGTGTCAGTTAGGGTGTGGAAAGTCCCCAGGCTCCCCAGCAGGCAGAAG
TATGCAAAGCATGCATCTCAATTAGTCAGCAACCAGGTGTGGAAAGTCCCCAGGCTCCCCAGCAGGCAGA
AGTATGCAAAGCATGCATCTCAATTAGTCAGCAACCATAGTCCCGCCCCTAACTCCGCCCATCCCGCCCC
TAACTCCGCCCAGTTCCGCCCATTCTCCGCCCCATGGCTGACTAATTTTTTTTATTTATGCAGAGGCCGA
GGCCGCCTCGGCCTCTGAGCTATTCCAGAAGTAGTGAGGAGGCTTTTTTGGAGGCCTAGGCTTTTGCAAA
GATCGATCAAGAGACAGGATGAGGATCGTTTCGCATGATTGAACAAGATGGATTGCACGCAGGTTCTCCG
GCCGCTTGGGTGGAGAGGCTATTCGGCTATGACTGGGCACAACAGACAATCGGCTGCTCTGATGCCGCCG
TGTTCCGGCTGTCAGCGCAGGGGCGCCCGGTTCTTTTTGTCAAGACCGACCTGTCCGGTGCCCTGAATGA
ACTGCAAGACGAGGCAGCGCGGCTATCGTGGCTGGCCACGACGGGCGTTCCTTGCGCAGCTGTGCTCGAC
GTTGTCACTGAAGCGGGAAGGGACTGGCTGCTATTGGGCGAAGTGCCGGGGCAGGATCTCCTGTCATCTC
ACCTTGCTCCTGCCGAGAAAGTATCCATCATGGCTGATGCAATGCGGCGGCTGCATACGCTTGATCCGGC
TACCTGCCCATTCGACCACCAAGCGAAACATCGCATCGAGCGAGCACGTACTCGGATGGAAGCCGGTCTT
GTCGATCAGGATGATCTGGACGAAGAGCATCAGGGGCTCGCGCCAGCCGAACTGTTCGCCAGGCTCAAGG
CGAGCATGCCCGACGGCGAGGATCTCGTCGTGACCCATGGCGATGCCTGCTTGCCGAATATCATGGTGGA
AAATGGCCGCTTTTCTGGATTCATCGACTGTGGCCGGCTGGGTGTGGCGGACCGCTATCAGGACATAGCG
TTGGCTACCCGTGATATTGCTGAAGAGCTTGGCGGCGAATGGGCTGACCGCTTCCTCGTGCTTTACGGTA
TCGCCGCTCCCGATTCGCAGCGCATCGCCTTCTATCGCCTTCTTGACGAGTTCTTCTGAGCGGGACTCTG
GGGTTCGAAATGACCGACCAAGCGACGCCCAAC
Features (pLannotate 1.2.2; 15 found; start..end, strand, type, name):
    188..235     +  polyA_signal   HSV TK poly(A) signal: herpes simplex virus thymidine kinase polyadenylation signal (Cole and Stacy, 1985)
    326..342     -  polyA_signal   bGH poly(A) signal (fragment): bovine growth hormone polyadenylation signal
    564..1152    +  rep_origin     ori: high-copy-number ColE1/pMB1/pBR322/pUC origin of replication
   1327..1630    +  enhancer       CMV enhancer: human cytomegalovirus immediate early enhancer
   1631..1834    +  promoter       CMV promoter: human cytomegalovirus (CMV) immediate early promoter
   1881..2597    +  CDS            EGFP: EGFP is a basic (constitutively fluorescent) green fluorescent protein published in 1996, derived from Aequorea victoria. It is reported to be a rapidly-maturing weak dimer with moderate acid sensitivity.
   2628..3122    +  CDS            ecDHFR: E. coli dihydrofolate reductase; folA
   3184..3236    +  misc_feature   MCS: multiple cloning site
   3253..3337    +  CDS            large T antigen (fragment): large T antigen from SV40 (simian virus 40)
   3360..3481    +  polyA_signal   SV40 poly(A) signal: SV40 polyadenylation signal
   3515..3943    -  rep_origin     f1 ori (sequence partly withheld): f1 bacteriophage origin of replication; arrow indicates direction of (+) strand synthesis
   3970..4074    +  promoter       AmpR promoter: bla
   4076..4433    +  promoter       SV40 promoter: SV40 enhancer and early promoter
   4468..5262    +  CDS            NeoR/KanR: aminoglycoside phosphotransferase from Tn5; aph(3')-II (or nptII); confers resistance to neomycin, kanamycin, and G418 (Geneticin®)
   5283..129     +  CDS            ble (fragment) (across the origin): BLE_KLEPN - Experimental evidence at protein level: Swiss-Prot protein existence level 1. Binding protein with a strong affinity to the bleomycin family of antibiotics. Binds to CL990; an antimitotic-antibiotic compound. From Klebsiella pneumoniae.
