[The description below was written by a language model from this plasmid's Addgene catalogue record and pLannotate feature annotations shown in this document.]
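Description:
pCMV-EGFP-eDHFR(69K6)-MCS is a 5,306 bp mammalian expression plasmid built on the Clontech pEGFP-C1 backbone. It is designed so that a protein of interest can be cloned in frame at the C-terminus of an EGFP-eDHFR(69K6) tag. It replicates at high copy in E. coli from a ColE1/pUC-type origin and also carries an f1 phage origin. A single Tn5 NeoR/KanR gene provides both selections. The bacterial AmpR (bla) promoter drives it for kanamycin resistance, and the SV40 enhancer/early promoter drives it for G418 selection in mammalian cells, with an HSV TK polyadenylation signal downstream. The short ble, bGH poly(A) and SV40 large T antigen fragments in the annotation appear to be backbone remnants, not functional elements. The two sequence records, depositor and sequencing-derived, have the same length and the same features, and differ only in their start coordinate.

The expression cassette uses the human CMV immediate-early enhancer and promoter to drive EGFP fused to E. coli dihydrofolate reductase. After the reductase come a 20-amino-acid linker, a multiple cloning site and the SV40 poly(A) signal. The eDHFR(69K6) variant has a hexalysine sequence inserted between Asp69 and Asp70. The eDHFR-linker segment was inserted between BsrGI and XhoI sites, both of which are retained.

The associated work describes a chemogenetic platform for controlling plasma membrane signalling. The depositor notes that the compound mDcTMP is used to control translocation of the fusion protein. The name suggests a trimethoprim-based eDHFR ligand, although the record does not spell out the mechanism. The plasmid therefore serves as a cloning scaffold for fluorescent signalling-protein fusions whose localization can be controlled with a small molecule.
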