Addgene plasmid #172100: pCMV-EGFP-eDHFR(69K6)-MCS
Purpose: Mammalian expression of a protein of interest fused to the C-terminus of EGFP-eDHFR(69K6)
Depositing lab: Shinya Tsukiji. Depositing organization: Nagoya Institute of Technology. Publication: A chemogenetic platform for controlling plasma membrane signaling and synthetic signal oscillation. Suzuki S, Nakamura A, Hatano Y, Yoshikawa M, Yoshii T, Sawada S, Atsuta-Tsunoda K, Aoki K, Tsukiji S. Cell Chem Biol. 2022 Sep 15;29(9):1446-1464.e10. doi: 10.1016/j.chembiol.2022.06.005. Epub 2022 Jul 13. PubMed 35835118.
Backbone
  Vector backbone: pEGFP-C1
  Backbone manufacturer: Clontech
  Backbone size w/o insert (bp): 4712
  Vector type: Mammalian Expression
  Selectable markers: Neomycin (select with G418)
Growth in bacteria
  Bacterial resistance: Kanamycin, 50 μg/mL
  Growth temperature: 37°C
  Growth strain: DH5alpha
  Copy number: High Copy
Gene/Insert
  Gene/Insert name: EGFP-eDHFR(69K6)-20aa
  Species: Synthetic
  Insert size (bp): 594
  Mutation: eDHFR(69K6): Hexalysine (K6) sequence is inserted between Asp69 and Asp70 of E. coli DHFR
  Promoter: CMV
  Cloning method: Restriction Enzyme; 5′ cloning site BsrGI (not destroyed); 3′ cloning site XhoI (not destroyed)
  Sequencing primers: 5′ unknown
Terms and licenses: Academic/Nonprofit Terms; Industry Terms: Not Available to Industry
Depositor comments: The chemical mDcTMP, to control protein translocation, can be obtained from Funakoshi Co., Ltd. https://www.funakoshi.co.jp/exports_contents/95015. Please visit https://www.biorxiv.org/content/10.1101/2021.03.16.435568v1 for bioRxiv preprint.
How to cite: pCMV-EGFP-eDHFR(69K6)-MCS was a gift from Shinya Tsukiji (Addgene plasmid # 172100 ; http://n2t.net/addgene:172100 ; RRID:Addgene_172100)
